Addgene plasmid #33186: pDMG10b
Depositing lab: David Bartel. Depositing organization: Whitehead Institute for Biomedical Research. Publication: Weak seed-pairing stability and high target-site abundance decrease the proficiency of lsy-6 and other microRNAs. Garcia DM, Baek D, Shin C, Bell GW, Grimson A, Bartel DP. Nat Struct Mol Biol. 2011 Sep 11;18(10):1139-46. doi: 10.1038/nsmb.2115. PubMed 21909094.
Backbone
  Vector backbone: pIS1
  Backbone manufacturer: Addgene (#12179)
  Backbone size w/o insert (bp): 4085
  Vector type: Mammalian Expression, Luciferase
Growth in bacteria
  Bacterial resistance: Ampicillin, 100 μg/mL
  Growth temperature: 37°C
  Growth strain: DH5alpha
  Copy number: High Copy
Gene/Insert
  Cloning method: Restriction Enzyme; 5′ cloning site XbaI (not destroyed); 3′ cloning site EagI (not destroyed)
  Sequencing primers: 5′ Rluc-F; 3′ EBV Reverse
Terms and licenses: Academic/Nonprofit Terms; Industry Terms: Not Available to Industry
How to cite: pDMG10b was a gift from David Bartel (Addgene plasmid # 33186 ; http://n2t.net/addgene:33186 ; RRID:Addgene_33186)
