[The description below was written by a language model from this plasmid's Addgene catalogue record.]
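Description:
pDMG10b is a mammalian expression luciferase reporter plasmid built on the pIS1 backbone, which is recorded as about 4.1 kb without insert. It is propagated in E. coli as a high-copy plasmid under ampicillin selection. The record gives no feature table, so the origin of replication, the promoter driving the reporter and the polyadenylation signal are not explicitly stated. One of the listed sequencing primers reads forward out of Renilla luciferase (Rluc-F). This indicates that the reporter is Renilla luciferase and that the cloned fragment sits downstream of its coding region.

The insert itself is not named or described in the catalogue fields. It was introduced by restriction cloning between XbaI (5′) and EagI (3′), and both sites are retained, so the fragment can be excised or exchanged. Placement downstream of a luciferase open reading frame is the usual layout for a 3′ UTR reporter, in which a test UTR or target-site fragment controls the stability and translation of the luciferase mRNA. The associated publication examines how seed-pairing stability and target-site abundance affect the targeting proficiency of lsy-6 and other microRNAs. The plasmid was therefore probably used to measure microRNA-mediated repression in transfected mammalian cells, typically against a second, normalising luciferase. However, the record does not say which UTR or site variant pDMG10b carries, or whether its sites are intact or mutated, so the original publication or the full sequence is needed to confirm the insert's identity.
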