>Addgene plasmid #33186 | pDMG10b | depositor partial sequence | sequence record 39336 | aex-4/tag-81 3'UTR - miR-142 site: aCacTaC
CTTCACAAAAAGTGTGGTGCGCGCATTCCACGGGCTACGAACACATGGGTAAACTGTACATTTTCAAATA
TTGTTGAAAACTTTTAATTTTTCAATTTTAAATTCAAACTTTATGTTTTAAGCAATAAAATGATGATTTA
ATCCGTTACACTAC
