>Addgene plasmid #33186 | pDMG10b | addgene partial sequence | sequence record 41339 | Rluc-F 5'-ccaggattcttttccaatgc-3'
GAATTTGTCAAAGTAAAAGGTCTTCATTTTTCGCAAGAAGATGCACCTGATGAAATGGGAAAATATATCA
AATCGTTCGTTGAGCGAGTTCTCAAAAATGAACAATAATTCTAGGAGCTCTATACCGGTCTCGATATCAC
TACTAGTGTTCTAGACTTCACAAAAAGTGTGGTGCGCGCATTCCACGGGCTACGAACACATGGGTAAACT
GTACATTTTCAAATATTGTTGAAAACTTTTAATTTTTCAATTTTAAATTCAAACTTTATGTTTTAAGCAA
TAAAATGATGATTTAATCCGTTACACTACGACATGGAAAAGTTACAGTTAGTTTTTTTTTTTAAGCGGTC
GTTATTTATAGGGGTTCGTTTAATGGTGTCACATACTGCTTTGCGTCGGCCGCTTCGAGCAGACATGATA
AGATACATTGATGAGTTTGGACAAACCACAACTAGAATGCAGTGAAAAAAATGCTTTATTTGTGAAATTT
GTGATGCTATTGCTTTATTTGTAACCATTATAAGCTGCAATAAACAAGTTAACAACAACAATTGCATTCA
TTTTATGTTTCAGGTTCAGGGGGAGGTGTGGGAGGTTTTTTAAAGCAAGTAAAACCTCTACAAATGTGGT
AAAATCGATAAGGATCCAGGTGGCACTTTTCGGGGAAATGTGCGCGGAACCCCTATTTGTTTATTTTTCT
AAATACATTCAAATATGTATCCGCTCATGAGACAATAACCCTGATAAATGCTTCAATAATATTGAAAAAG
GAAGAGTATGAGTATTCAACATTTCCGTGTCGCCCTTATTCCCTTTTTTGCGGCATTTTGCCTTCCTGTT
TTTGCTCACCCAGAAACGCTGGTGAAAGTAAAAGATGCTGAAGATCAGTGGT
